>Addgene plasmid #68717 | pAAV-CAG-Flex-mRuby2-GSG-P2A-GCaMP6s-WPRE-pA | depositor full sequence | sequence record 120856 | mRuby2-P2A-GCaMP6s
CCATTGACGTCAATAATGACGTATGTTCCCATAGTAACGCCAATAGGGACTTTCCATTGACGTCAATGGG
TGGAGTATTTACGGTAAACTGCCCACTTGGCAGTACATCAAGTGTATCATATGCCAAGTACGCCCCCTAT
TGACGTCAATGACGGTAAATGGCCCGCCTGGCATTATGCCCAGTACATGACCTTATGGGACTTTCCTACT
TGGCAGTACATCTACGTATTAGTCATCGCTATTACCATGGTCGAGGTGAGCCCCACGTTCTGCTTCACTC
TCCCCATCTCCCCCCCCTCCCCACCCCCAATTTTGTATTTATTTATTTTTTAATTATTTTGTGCAGCGAT
GGGGGCGGGGGGGGGGGGGGGGCGCGCGCCAGGCGGGGCGGGGCGGGGCGAGGGGCGGGGCGGGGCGAGG
CGGAGAGGTGCGGCGGCAGCCAATCAGAGCGGCGCGCTCCGAAAGTTTCCTTTTATGGCGAGGCGGCGGC
GGCGGCGGCCCTATAAAAAGCGAAGCGCGCGGCGGGCGGGAGTCGCTGCGACGCTGCCTTCGCCCCGTGC
CCCGCTCCGCCGCCGCCTCGCGCCGCCCGCCCCGGCTCTGACTGACCGCGTTACTCCCACAGGTGAGCGG
GCGGGACGGCCCTTCTCCTCCGGGCTGTAATTAGCGCTTGGTTTAATGACGGCTTGTTTCTTTTCTGTGG
CTGCGTGAAAGCCTTGAGGGGCTCCGGGAGGGCCCTTTGTGCGGGGGGAGCGGCTCGGGGCTGTCCGCGG
GGGGACGGCTGCCTTCGGGGGGGACGGGGCAGGGCGGGGTTCGGCTTCTGGCGTGTGACCGGCGGCTCTA
GAGCCTCTGCTAACCATGTTCATGCCTTCTTCTTTTTCCTACAGCTCCTGGGCAACGTGCTGGTTATTGT
GCTGTCTCATCATTTTGGCAAAGAATTGGATCTTATAACTTCGTATAGGATACTTTATACGAAGTTATGC
AGAATGGTAGCTGGATTGTAGCTGCTATTAGCAATATGAAACCTCTTAATAACTTCGTATAGCATACATT
ATACGAAGTTATACTAGTGCGGCCGCTTACTTCGCTGTCATCATTTGTACAAACTCTTCGTAGTTTACCT
GACCATCCCCATCGATGTCTGCTTCCCTGATCATTTCATCAACCTCTTCATCTGTTAACTTCTCTCCAAG
GTTTGTCATCACGTGGCGAAGCTCTGCTGCACTGATGTAGCCATTGCCATCCTTATCAAACACACCGAAC
GCTTCTCTAATTTCTTCTTCCGTGTCCCTGTATTTCATTTTTCTTGCCATCATTGTCAGGAACTCAGGGA
AGTCGATTGTGCCGTCACCGTCGGCATCTACTTCATTGATCATGTCCTGCAGCTCTGCTTCTGTGGGGTT
CTGCCCCAGAGACCGCATCACCGTCCCCAGCTCCTTGGTTGTTATTGTCCCATCCCCGTCCTTGTCAAAT
AGGGAGAAAGCCTCTTTAAATTCTGCGATCTGCTCTTCAGTCAGTTGGTCCGGCAGGTTGTACTCCAGCT
TGTGCCCCAGGATGTTGCCGTCCTCCTTGAAGTCGATGCCCTTCAGCTCGATGCGGTTCACCAGGGTGTC
GCCCTCGAACTTCACCTCGGCGCGGGTCTTGTAGTTGCCGTCGTCCTTGAAGAAGATGGTGCGCTCCTGG
ATGTAGCCTTCGGGCATGGCGGACTTGAAGAAGTCGTGCTGCTTCATGTGGTCGGGGTAGCGGCTGAAGC
ACTGCACGCCGTAGGTCAGGGTGGTCACGAGGGTGGGCCAGGGCACGGGCAGCTTGCCGGTGGTGCAGAT
GAACTTCAGGGTCAGCTTGCCGTAGGTGGCATCGCCCTCACCCTCGCCGGACACGCTGAACTTGTGGCCG
TTTACGTCGCCGTCCAGCTCGACCAGGATGGGCACCACCCCGGTGAACAGCTCCTCGCCCTTGCTCACCA
TGCTCCCTCCGGTACCGCCCTTGTACAGCTCGTCCATGCCGAGAGTGATCCCGGCGGCGGTCACGAACTC
CAGCAGGACCATGTGATCGCGCTTCTCGTTGGGGTCTTTCGAAAGTTTGGACTGCACGCTCAGGTAGTGG
TTGTCGGGCAGCAGCACGGGGCCGTCGCCGATGGGGGTGTTCTGCTGGTAGTGGTAGGCGAGCTGCACGC
CGCCGTCCTCGATGTTGTGGCGGATGTGGAAGTTCGCCTTGATGCCGTTCTTCTGCTTGTCGGCCTTGAT
ATAGACGTTCTCGAGTGAGCTCAGCCGACCTATAGCTCTGACTGCGTGACCTGTCTTATTCCACTTACGA
CGTGATGAGTCGACCATGGTGGCGAGATCCTTATCGTCATCGTCGTACAGATCCCGACCCATTTGCTGTC
CACCAGTCATGCTAGCCATACCATGATGATGATGATGATGAGAACCAGGACCGGGGTTTTCTTCCACGTC
TCCTGCTTGCTTTAACAGAGAGAAGTTCGTGGCTCCGGATCCCTTGTACAGCTCGTCCATCCCACCACCA
AGCCCGGCGAACTTGGCAACTGCGTGTTCGCGTTGTACTACGAACATTTCATTGTCACTTTCCTCTAACC
TTTCCAGGCGGTGATCAACGGCATGGATACCGGGCATCTTGATGTTCCCGACGGTCTTTTTTGACCTGTA
AGTTGTTACGAAAGAGCAAGACAGATGGCCACCACCATCAACTTTCAGTGCCATATGAGTGTATCCCCTC
AGACCACCATCTGCTGGATACATCATCTCTGTATTAGGCTCCCAACCCTTGGTCTTCTTCTGCATCACGG
GACCATTGGAGGGAAAGTTTACCCCTCTGACTTGGACGTGGTAAACGAGACAGCCATCCTCAAGGCTGGT
GTCCTGCATGACGGTGACGACTCCACCATCTTCGTATCTCGTAACTCTTTCCCAAGTAAAACCCTCAGGA
AAGGACTGTTTAAAGAAATCAGGAATGCCTTTCGGGTACTTGATAAAAGTACGGCTGCCATACATGAACG
ACGTGGCAAGAATGTCAAAGGCAAATGGCAGGGGTCCTCCCTCGATGACTTTGATCCTCATGGTTTGAGT
TCCCATGTACGGATTGCCTTCTCCTTCACCTGTGCATTTGAATTGGTGGCCGTTGACCGAACCTTCCATG
ACCACCTTCATACGCATATTTTCCTTGATCAGCTCTTCGCCCTTAGACACCATGGTGGCCCTAGGACCGG
TACTAGTCTCGAGATAACTTCGTATAAAGTATCCTATACGAAGTTATTTGCCTTAACCCAGAAATTATCA
CTGTTATTCTTTAGAATGGTGCAAAGAATAACTTCGTATAATGTATGCTATACGAAGTTATAAGCTTATC
GATAATCAACCTCTGGATTACAAAATTTGTGAAAGATTGACTGGTATTCTTAACTATGTTGCTCCTTTTA
CGCTATGTGGATACGCTGCTTTAATGCCTTTGTATCATGCTATTGCTTCCCGTATGGCTTTCATTTTCTC
CTCCTTGTATAAATCCTGGTTGCTGTCTCTTTATGAGGAGTTGTGGCCCGTTGTCAGGCAACGTGGCGTG
GTGTGCACTGTGTTTGCTGACGCAACCCCCACTGGTTGGGGCATTGCCACCACCTGTCAGCTCCTTTCCG
GGACTTTCGCTTTCCCCCTCCCTATTGCCACGGCGGAACTCATCGCCGCCTGCCTTGCCCGCTGCTGGAC
AGGGGCTCGGCTGTTGGGCACTGACAATTCCGTGGTGTTGTCGGGGAAATCATCGTCCTTTCCTTGGCTG
CTCGCCTGTGTTGCCACCTGGATTCTGCGCGGGACGTCCTTCTGCTACGTCCCTTCGGCCCTCAATCCAG
CGGACCTTCCTTCCCGCGGCCTGCTGCCGGCTCTGCGGCCTCTTCCGCGTCTTCGCCTTCGCCCTCAGAC
GAGTCGGATCTCCCTTTGGGCCGCCTCCCCGCATCGATACCGTCGACCCGGGCGGCCGCTTCGAGCAGAC
ATGATAAGATACATTGATGAGTTTGGACAAACCACAACTAGAATGCAGTGAAAAAAATGCTTTATTTGTG
AAATTTGTGATGCTATTGCTTTATTTGTAACCATTATAAGCTGCAATAAACAAGTTAACAACAACAATTG
CATTCATTTTATGTTTCAGGTTCAGGGGGAGATGTGGGAGGTTTTTTAAAGCAAGTAAAACCTCTACAAA
TGTGGTAAAATCGATAAGGATCTTCCTAGAGCATGGCTACGTAGATAAGTAGCATGGCGGGTTAATCATT
AACTACAAGGAACCCCTAGTGATGGAGTTGGCCACTCCCTCTCTGCGCGCTCGCTCGCTCACTGAGGCCG
GGCGACCAAAGGTCGCCCGACGCCCGGGCTTTGCCCGGGCGGCCTCAGTGAGCGAGCGAGCGCGCAGCTG
CATTAATGAATCGGCCAACGCGCGGGGAGAGGCGGTTTGCGTATTGGGCGCTCTTCCGCTTCCTCGCTCA
CTGACTCGCTGCGCTCGGTCGTTCGGCTGCGGCGAGCGGTATCAGCTCACTCAAAGGCGGTAATACGGTT
ATCCACAGAATCAGGGGATAACGCAGGAAAGAACATGTGAGCAAAAGGCCAGCAAAAGGCCAGGAACCGT
AAAAAGGCCGCGTTGCTGGCGTTTTTCCATAGGCTCCGCCCCCCTGACGAGCATCACAAAAATCGACGCT
CAAGTCAGAGGTGGCGAAACCCGACAGGACTATAAAGATACCAGGCGTTTCCCCCTGGAAGCTCCCTCGT
GCGCTCTCCTGTTCCGACCCTGCCGCTTACCGGATACCTGTCCGCCTTTCTCCCTTCGGGAAGCGTGGCG
CTTTCTCATAGCTCACGCTGTAGGTATCTCAGTTCGGTGTAGGTCGTTCGCTCCAAGCTGGGCTGTGTGC
ACGAACCCCCCGTTCAGCCCGACCGCTGCGCCTTATCCGGTAACTATCGTCTTGAGTCCAACCCGGTAAG
ACACGACTTATCGCCACTGGCAGCAGCCACTGGTAACAGGATTAGCAGAGCGAGGTATGTAGGCGGTGCT
ACAGAGTTCTTGAAGTGGTGGCCTAACTACGGCTACACTAGAAGAACAGTATTTGGTATCTGCGCTCTGC
TGAAGCCAGTTACCTTCGGAAAAAGAGTTGGTAGCTCTTGATCCGGCAAACAAACCACCGCTGGTAGCGG
TGGTTTTTTTGTTTGCAAGCAGCAGATTACGCGCAGAAAAAAAGGATCTCAAGAAGATCCTTTGATCTTT
TCTACGGGGTCTGACGCTCAGTGGAACGAAAACTCACGTTAAGGGATTTTGGTCATGAGATTATCAAAAA
GGATCTTCACCTAGATCCTTTTAAATTAAAAATGAAGTTTTAAATCAATCTAAAGTATATATGAGTAAAC
TTGGTCTGACAGTTACCAATGCTTAATCAGTGAGGCACCTATCTCAGCGATCTGTCTATTTCGTTCATCC
ATAGTTGCCTGACTCCCCGTCGTGTAGATAACTACGATACGGGAGGGCTTACCATCTGGCCCCAGTGCTG
CAATGATACCGCGAGACCCACGCTCACCGGCTCCAGATTTATCAGCAATAAACCAGCCAGCCGGAAGGGC
CGAGCGCAGAAGTGGTCCTGCAACTTTATCCGCCTCCATCCAGTCTATTAATTGTTGCCGGGAAGCTAGA
GTAAGTAGTTCGCCAGTTAATAGTTTGCGCAACGTTGTTGCCATTGCTACAGGCATCGTGGTGTCACGCT
CGTCGTTTGGTATGGCTTCATTCAGCTCCGGTTCCCAACGATCAAGGCGAGTTACATGATCCCCCATGTT
GTGCAAAAAAGCGGTTAGCTCCTTCGGTCCTCCGATCGTTGTCAGAAGTAAGTTGGCCGCAGTGTTATCA
CTCATGGTTATGGCAGCACTGCATAATTCTCTTACTGTCATGCCATCCGTAAGATGCTTTTCTGTGACTG
GTGAGTACTCAACCAAGTCATTCTGAGAATAGTGTATGCGGCGACCGAGTTGCTCTTGCCCGGCGTCAAT
ACGGGATAATACCGCGCCACATAGCAGAACTTTAAAAGTGCTCATCATTGGAAAACGTTCTTCGGGGCGA
AAACTCTCAAGGATCTTACCGCTGTTGAGATCCAGTTCGATGTAACCCACTCGTGCACCCAACTGATCTT
CAGCATCTTTTACTTTCACCAGCGTTTCTGGGTGAGCAAAAACAGGAAGGCAAAATGCCGCAAAAAAGGG
AATAAGGGCGACACGGAAATGTTGAATACTCATACTCTTCCTTTTTCAATATTATTGAAGCATTTATCAG
GGTTATTGTCTCATGAGCGGATACATATTTGAATGTATTTAGAAAAATAAACAAATAGGGGTTCCGCGCA
CATTTCCCCGAAAAGTGCCACCTAAATTGTAAGCGTTAATATTTTGTTAAAATTCGCGTTAAATTTTTGT
TAAATCAGCTCATTTTTTAACCAATAGGCCGAAATCGGCAAAATCCCTTATAAATCAAAAGAATAGACCG
AGATAGGGT
[37 nt withheld, positions 6520-6556]
AAAGAACGTGGACTCCAACGTCAAAGG
[49 nt withheld, positions 6584-6632]
T
[91 nt withheld, positions 6634-6724]
G
[124 nt withheld, positions 6726-6849]
CCCATTCGCCATTCAGGCTGCGCAACTGTTGGGAAGGGCGATCGGTGCGGGCCTCTTCGCTATTACGCCA
GCTGCGCGCTCGCTCGCTCACTGAGGCCGCCCGGGCAAAGCCCGGGCGTCGGGCGACCTTTGGTCGCCCG
GCCTCAGTGAGCGAGCGAGCGCGCAGAGAGGGAGTGGCCAACTCCATCACTAGGGGTTCCTTGTAGTTAA
TGATTAACCCGCCATGCTACTTATCTACGTAGCCATGCTCTAGGAAGATCGTA
Features (pLannotate 1.2.2; 24 found; start..end, strand, type, name):
      1..249     +  enhancer       CMV enhancer (fragment): human cytomegalovirus immediate early enhancer
    251..528     +  promoter       chicken β-actin promoter: No description available
    529..665     +  intron         hybrid intron (fragment): hybrid between chicken β-actin (CBA) and minute virus of mice (MMV) introns (Gray et al., 2011)
    754..884     +  intron         chimeric intron (fragment): chimera between introns from chicken β-actin and rabbit β-globin
    945..978     +  protein_bind   lox2272: Cre-mediated recombination occurs in the 8-bp core sequence (GGATACTT). lox2272 sites are compatible with each other, but incompatible with loxP or loxN sites (Lee and Saito, 1988). Cre recombinase
    979..1028    -  intron         β-globin intron (fragment): internally truncated intron from human β-globin
   1029..1062    +  protein_bind   loxP: Cre-mediated recombination occurs in the 8-bp core sequence (GCATACAT). Cre recombinase
   1079..2426    -  CDS            GCaMP6s (fragment): improved fluorescent protein-based calcium sensor (Chen et al., 2013)
   2427..2483    -  CDS            P2A: 2A peptide from porcine teschovirus-1 polyprotein Eukaryotic ribosomes fail to insert a peptide bond between the Gly and Pro residues, yielding separate polypeptides.
   2493..3203    -  CDS            mRuby2: mRuby2 is a basic (constitutively fluorescent) red fluorescent protein published in 2012, derived from Entacmaea quadricolor. It has moderate acid sensitivity.
   3234..3267    -  protein_bind   lox2272: Cre-mediated recombination occurs in the 8-bp core sequence (GGATACTT). lox2272 sites are compatible with each other, but incompatible with loxP or loxN sites (Lee and Saito, 1988). Cre recombinase
   3268..3317    -  intron         β-globin intron (fragment): internally truncated intron from human β-globin
   3318..3351    -  protein_bind   loxP: Cre-mediated recombination occurs in the 8-bp core sequence (GCATACAT). Cre recombinase
   3364..3952    +  misc_feature   WPRE: woodchuck hepatitis virus posttranscriptional regulatory element
   3995..4116    -  polyA_signal   SV40 poly(A) signal: SV40 polyadenylation signal
   4139..4207    -  CDS            large T antigen (fragment): large T antigen from SV40 (simian virus 40)
   4278..4411    +  repeat_region  AAV2 ITR: inverted terminal repeat of adeno-associated virus serotype 2 inverted
   4405..4461    -  CDS            lacI (fragment): lac repressor; lacI; The lac repressor binds to the lac operator to inhibit transcription in E. coli. This inhibition can be relieved by adding lactose or isopropyl-β-D-thiogalactopyranoside (IPTG).
   4644..5232    -  rep_origin     ori: high-copy-number ColE1/pMB1/pBR322/pUC origin of replication
   5403..6263    -  CDS            AmpR: β-lactamase; bla; confers resistance to ampicillin, carbenicillin, and related antibiotics
   6264..6368    -  promoter       AmpR promoter: bla
   6421..6849    -  rep_origin     f1 ori (sequence partly withheld): f1 bacteriophage origin of replication; arrow indicates direction of (+) strand synthesis
   6854..6923    -  CDS            lacZα (fragment): LacZα fragment of β-galactosidase; lacZ fragment
   6918..7050    -  repeat_region  AAV2 ITR (fragment): inverted terminal repeat of adeno-associated virus serotype 2 inverted
