[The description below was written by a language model from this plasmid's Addgene catalogue record and pLannotate feature annotations shown in this document.]
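Description:
pAAV-CAG-Flex-mRuby2-GSG-P2A-GCaMP6s-WPRE-pA is a 7.1 kb adeno-associated virus transfer plasmid for Cre-dependent co-expression of a red structural fluorophore and a green calcium indicator in mammalian cells. The expression cassette lies between two AAV2 inverted terminal repeats, which allow it to be replicated and packaged into recombinant AAV particles. The bacterial backbone carries a ColE1/pUC-type origin, an f1 origin and an ampicillin resistance gene. The catalogue lists it as low copy and recommends a recombination-deficient strain because the ITRs are prone to rearrangement.

Transcription is driven by the CAG promoter, annotated here as a CMV enhancer fragment, the chicken β-actin promoter and chimeric intron fragments. Downstream sits a FLEX (double-inverted) switch. A lox2272/loxP pair precedes the coding region, and a second pair in the opposite orientation follows it. The 2.1 kb open reading frame between them is placed antisense to the promoter, so no functional protein is made without recombinase. Cre recombines the two incompatible lox site pairs to invert the cassette and then excise one site of each pair, which locks the insert in the sense orientation.

The reading frame encodes mRuby2, a GSG linker with a P2A ribosome-skipping peptide, and GCaMP6s, so a single transcript yields two separate polypeptides. A WPRE enhances transcript stability and expression, and an SV40 polyadenylation signal terminates the message.

The calcium-insensitive red signal from mRuby2 can serve to identify expressing cells and as a reference for the activity-dependent GCaMP6s signal. The associated publication used the vector to study neuronal response properties in the visual cortex.
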