Addgene plasmid #68717: pAAV-CAG-Flex-mRuby2-GSG-P2A-GCaMP6s-WPRE-pA
Purpose: Cre-dependent bicistronic vector expressing mRuby2 and GCaMP6s from a single open reading frame.
Depositing lab: Tobias Bonhoeffer & Mark Huebener & Tobias Rose. Publication: Cell-specific restoration of stimulus preference after monocular deprivation in the visual cortex. Rose T, Jaepel J, Hubener M, Bonhoeffer T. Science. 2016 Jun 10;352(6291):1319-22. doi: 10.1126/science.aad3358. PubMed 27284193.
Backbone
  Vector backbone: pAAV
  Total vector size (bp): 7112
  Vector type: AAV
Growth in bacteria
  Bacterial resistance: Ampicillin, 100 μg/mL
  Growth temperature: 37°C
  Growth strain: Stbl3
  Growth instructions: Due to ease of recombination, AAV and lentivirus vectors should be amplified in a recombination deficient bacteria strain such as Invitrogen's OneShot Stbl3 cells. Check for integrety of ITR sites with SmaI digest.
  Copy number: Low Copy
Gene/Insert
  Gene/Insert name: mRuby2-P2A-GCaMP6s
  Species: R. norvegicus (rat), G. gallus (chicken); A. victoria (jellyfish)
  Insert size (bp): 2124
  Mutation: Cre-dependent expression from inverted open reading frame (i.e. 'FLEXED')
  Promoter: CAG-FLEX
  Cloning method: Unknown
  Sequencing primers: 5′ actcagcgctgcctcagtct; 3′ gtttgtacaaatgatgacagcgaag
Terms and licenses: Academic/Nonprofit Terms; Industry Terms: Not Available to Industry
Depositor comments: mRuby2: Article: Improving FRET dynamic range with bright green and red fluorescent proteins. Lam et al (Nat Methods. 2012 Sep 9. doi: 10.1038/nmeth.2171. PubMed) Addgene Plasmid 40260 GCaMP6s: Article: Ultrasensitive fluorescent proteins for imaging neuronal activity. Chen et al (Nature. 2013 Jul 18;499(7458):295-300. doi: 10.1038/nature12354. PubMed) Addgene Plasmid 40753
How to cite: pAAV-CAG-Flex-mRuby2-GSG-P2A-GCaMP6s-WPRE-pA was a gift from Tobias Bonhoeffer & Mark Huebener & Tobias Rose (Addgene plasmid # 68717 ; http://n2t.net/addgene:68717 ; RRID:Addgene_68717) For viral preps, please replace (Addgene plasmid # 68717) in the above sentence with: (Addgene viral prep # 68717-AAV1)
