>Addgene plasmid #68717 | pAAV-CAG-Flex-mRuby2-GSG-P2A-GCaMP6s-WPRE-pA | addgene partial sequence | sequence record 150172 | pCAG-F 5'-GCAACGTGCTGGTTATTGTG-3'
CGTATAGGATACTTTATACGAAGTTATGCAGAATGGTAGCTGGATTGTAGCTGCTATTAGCAATATGAAA
CCTCTTAATAACTTCGTATAGCATACATTATACGAAGTTATACTAGTGCGGCCGCTTACTTCGCTGTCAT
CATTTGTACAAACTCTTCGTAGTTTACCTGACCATCCCCATCGATGTCTGCTTCCCTGATCATTTCATCA
ACCTCTTCATCTGTTAACTTCTCTCCAAGGTTTGTCATCACGTGGCGAAGCTCTGCTGCACTGATGTAGC
CATTGCCATCCTTATCAAACACACCGAACGCTTCTCTAATTTCTTCTTCCGTGTCCCTGTATTTCATTTT
TCTTGCCATCATTGTCAGG
