>Addgene plasmid #68717 | pAAV-CAG-Flex-mRuby2-GSG-P2A-GCaMP6s-WPRE-pA | addgene partial sequence | sequence record 150173 | WPRE-R 5'-CATAGCGTAAAAGGAGCAACA-3'
ATCCAGAGGTTGATTATCGATAAGCTTATAACTTCGTATAGCATACATTATACGAAGTTATTCTTTGCAC
CATTCTAAAGAATAACAGTGATAATTTCTGGGTTAAGGCAAATAACTTCGTATAGGATACTTTATACGAA
GTTATCTCGAGACTAGTACCGGTCCTAGGGCCACCATGGTGTCTAAGGGCGAAGAGCTGATCAAGGAAAA
TATGCGTATGAAGGTGGTCATGGAAGGTTCGGTCAACGGCCACCAATTCAAATGCACAGGTGAAGGAGAA
GGCAATCCGTACATGGGAACTCAAACCATGAGGATCAAAGTCATCGAGGGAGGACCCCTGCCATTTGCCT
TTGACATTCTTGCCACGTCGTTCATGTATGGCAGCCGTACTTTTATCAAGTACCCGAAAGGCATTCCTGA
TTTCTTTAAACAGTCCTTTCCTGAGGGTTTTACTTGGGAAAGAGTTACGAGATACGAAGATGGTGGAGTC
GTCACCGTCATGCAGGACACCAGCCTTGAGGATGGCTGTCTCGTTTACCACGTCCAAGTCAGAGGGGTAA
ACTTTCCCTCCAATGGTCCCGTGATGCAG
