>Addgene plasmid #68717 | pAAV-CAG-Flex-mRuby2-GSG-P2A-GCaMP6s-WPRE-pA | addgene partial sequence | sequence record 150176 | Xpress-F 5'-TATGGCTAGCATGACTGGT-3'
GATCTCGCCACCATGGTCGACTCATCACGTCGTAAGTGGAATAAGACAGGTCACGCAGTCAGAGCTATAG
GTCGGCTGAGCTCACTCGAGAACGTCTATATCAAGGCCGACAAGCAGAAGAACGGCATCAAGGCGAACTT
CCACATCCGCCACAACATCGAGGACGGCGGCGTGCAGCTCGCCTACCACTACCAGCAGAACACCCCCATC
GGCGACGGCCCCGTGCTGCTGCCCGACAACCACTACCTGAGCGTGCAGTCCAAACTTTCGAAAGACCCCA
ACGAGAAGCGCGATCACATGGTCCTGCTGGAGTTCGTGACCGCCGCCGGGATCACTCTCGGCATGGACGA
GCTGTACAAGGGCGGTACCGGAGGGAGCATGGTGAGCAAGGGCGAGGAGCTGTTCACCGGGGTGGTGCCC
ATCCTGGTCGAGCTGGACGGCGACGTAAACGGCCACAAGTTCAGCGTGTCCGGCGAGGGTGAGGGCGATG
CCACCTACGGCAAGCTGACCCTGAAGTTCATCTGCACCACCGGCAAGCTGCCCGTGCCCTGGCCCACCCT
CGTGACCACCCTGACCTACGGCGTGCAGTGCTTCAGCCGCTACCCCGACCACATGAAGCAGCACGACTTC
TTCAAGTCCGCCATGCCCGAAGGCTACATCCAGGAGCGCACCATCTTCTTCAAGGACGACGGCAACTACA
A
