>Addgene plasmid #68717 | pAAV-CAG-Flex-mRuby2-GSG-P2A-GCaMP6s-WPRE-pA | addgene partial sequence | sequence record 198991 | Addgene NGS Result
CCCCCCCCCCCCCGCCCCCATCGCTGCACAAAATAATTAAAAAATAAATAAATACAAAATTGGGGGTGGG
GAGGGGGGGGAGATGGGGAGAGTGAAGCAGAACGTGGGGCTCACCTCGACCATGGTAATAGCGATGACTA
ATACGTAGATGTACTGCCAAGTAGGAAAGTCCCATAAGGTCATGTACTGGGCATAATGCCAGGCGGGCCA
TTTACCGTCATTGACGTCAATAGGGGGCGTACTTGGCATATGATACACTTGATGTACTGCCAAGTGGGCA
GTTTACCGTAAATACTCCACCCATTGACGTCAATGGAAAGTCCCTATTGGCGTTACTATGGGAACATACG
TCATTATTGACGTCAATGGTACTCTTCCTAGAGCATGGCTACGTAGATAAGTAGCATGGCGGGTTAATCA
TTAACTACAAGGAACCCCTAGTGATGGAGTTGGCCACTCCCTCTCTGCGCGCTCGCTCGCTCACTGAGGC
CGGGCGACCAAAGGTCGCCCGACGCCCGGGCTTTGCCCGGGCGGCCTCAGTGAGCGAGCGAGCGCGCAGC
TGGCGTAATAGCGAAGAGGCCCGCACCGATCGCCCTTCCCAACAGTTGCGCAGCCTGAATGGCGAATGGG
[124 nt withheld, positions 631-754]
C
[91 nt withheld, positions 756-846]
A
[49 nt withheld, positions 848-896]
CCTTTGACGTTGGAGTCCACGTTCTTT
[37 nt withheld, positions 924-960]
ACCCTATCTCGGTCTATTCTTTTGATTTATAAGGGATTTTGCCGATTTCGGCCTATTGGTTAAAAAATGA
GCTGATTTAACAAAAATTTAACGCGAATTTTAACAAAATATTAACGCTTACAATTTAGGTGGCACTTTTC
GGGGAAATGTGCGCGGAACCCCTATTTGTTTATTTTTCTAAATACATTCAAATATGTATCCGCTCATGAG
ACAATAACCCTGATAAATGCTTCAATAATATTGAAAAAGGAAGAGTATGAGTATTCAACATTTCCGTGTC
GCCCTTATTCCCTTTTTTGCGGCATTTTGCCTTCCTGTTTTTGCTCACCCAGAAACGCTGGTGAAAGTAA
AAGATGCTGAAGATCAGTTGGGTGCACGAGTGGGTTACATCGAACTGGATCTCAACAGCGGTAAGATCCT
TGAGAGTTTTCGCCCCGAAGAACGTTTTCCAATGATGAGCACTTTTAAAGTTCTGCTATGTGGCGCGGTA
TTATCCCGTATTGACGCCGGGCAAGAGCAACTCGGTCGCCGCATACACTATTCTCAGAATGACTTGGTTG
AGTACTCACCAGTCACAGAAAAGCATCTTACGGATGGCATGACAGTAAGAGAATTATGCAGTGCTGCCAT
AACCATGAGTGATAACACTGCGGCCAACTTACTTCTGACAACGATCGGAGGACCGAAGGAGCTAACCGCT
TTTTTGCACAACATGGGGGATCATGTAACTCGCCTTGATCGTTGGGAACCGGAGCTGAATGAAGCCATAC
CAAACGACGAGCGTGACACCACGATGCCTGTAGCAATGGCAACAACGTTGCGCAAACTATTAACTGGCGA
ACTACTTACTCTAGCTTCCCGGCAACAATTAATAGACTGGATGGAGGCGGATAAAGTTGCAGGACCACTT
CTGCGCTCGGCCCTTCCGGCTGGCTGGTTTATTGCTGATAAATCTGGAGCCGGTGAGCGTGGGTCTCGCG
GTATCATTGCAGCACTGGGGCCAGATGGTAAGCCCTCCCGTATCGTAGTTATCTACACGACGGGGAGTCA
GGCAACTATGGATGAACGAAATAGACAGATCGCTGAGATAGGTGCCTCACTGATTAAGCATTGGTAACTG
TCAGACCAAGTTTACTCATATATACTTTAGATTGATTTAAAACTTCATTTTTAATTTAAAAGGATCTAGG
TGAAGATCCTTTTTGATAATCTCATGACCAAAATCCCTTAACGTGAGTTTTCGTTCCACTGAGCGTCAGA
CCCCGTAGAAAAGATCAAAGGATCTTCTTGAGATCCTTTTTTTCTGCGCGTAATCTGCTGCTTGCAAACA
AAAAAACCACCGCTACCAGCGGTGGTTTGTTTGCCGGATCAAGAGCTACCAACTCTTTTTCCGAAGGTAA
CTGGCTTCAGCAGAGCGCAGATACCAAATACTGTTCTTCTAGTGTAGCCGTAGTTAGGCCACCACTTCAA
GAACTCTGTAGCACCGCCTACATACCTCGCTCTGCTAATCCTGTTACCAGTGGCTGCTGCCAGTGGCGAT
AAGTCGTGTCTTACCGGGTTGGACTCAAGACGATAGTTACCGGATAAGGCGCAGCGGTCGGGCTGAACGG
GGGGTTCGTGCACACAGCCCAGCTTGGAGCGAACGACCTACACCGAACTGAGATACCTACAGCGTGAGCT
ATGAGAAAGCGCCACGCTTCCCGAAGGGAGAAAGGCGGACAGGTATCCGGTAAGCGGCAGGGTCGGAACA
GGAGAGCGCACGAGGGAGCTTCCAGGGGGAAACGCCTGGTATCTTTATAGTCCTGTCGGGTTTCGCCACC
TCTGACTTGAGCGTCGATTTTTGTGATGCTCGTCAGGGGGGCGGAGCCTATGGAAAAACGCCAGCAACGC
GGCCTTTTTACGGTTCCTGGCCTTTTGCTGGCCTTTTGCTCACATGTTCTTTCCTGCGTTATCCCCTGAT
TCTGTGGATAACCGTATTACCGCCTTTGAGTGAGCTGATACCGCTCGCCGCAGCCGAACGACCGAGCGCA
GCGAGTCAGTGAGCGAGGAAGCGGAAGAGCGCCCAATACGCAAACCGCCTCTCCCCGCGCGTTGGCCGAT
TCATTAATGCAGCTGCGCGCTCGCTCGCTCACTGAGGCCGCCCGGGCAAAGCCCGGGCGTCGGGCGACCT
TTGGTCGCCCGGCCTCAGTGAGCGAGCGAGCGCGCAGAGAGGGAGTGGCCAACTCCATCACTAGGGGTTC
CTTGTAGTTAATGATTAACCCGCCATGCTACTTATCTACGTAGCCATGCTCTAGGAAGATCCTTATCGAT
TTTACCACATTTGTAGAGGTTTTACTTGCTTTAAAAAACCTCCCACATCTCCCCCTGAACCTGAAACATA
AAATGAATGCAATTGTTGTTGTTAACTTGTTTATTGCAGCTTATAATGGTTACAAATAAAGCAATAGCAT
CACAAATTTCACAAATAAAGCATTTTTTTCACTGCATTCTAGTTGTGGTTTGTCCAAACTCATCAATGTA
TCTTATCATGTCTGCTCGAAGCGGCCGCCCGGGTCGACGGTATCGATGCGGGGAGGCGGCCCAAAGGGAG
ATCCGACTCGTCTGAGGGCGAAGGCGAAGACGCGGAAGAGGCCGCAGAGCCGGCAGCAGGCCGCGGGAAG
GAAGGTCCGCTGGATTGAGGGCCGAAGGGACGTAGCAGAAGGACGTCCCGCGCAGAATCCAGGTGGCAAC
ACAGGCGAGCAGCCAAGGAAAGGACGATGATTTCCCCGACAACACCACGGAATTGTCAGTGCCCAACAGC
CGAGCCCCTGTCCAGCAGCGGGCAAGGCAGGCGGCGATGAGTTCCGCCGTGGCAATAGGGAGGGGGAAAG
CGAAAGTCCCGGAAAGGAGCTGACAGGTGGTGGCAATGCCCCAACCAGTGGGGGTTGCGTCAGCAAACAC
AGTGCACACCACGCCACGTTGCCTGACAACGGGCCACAACTCCTCATAAAGAGACAGCAACCAGGATTTA
TACAAGGAGGAGAAAATGAAAGCCATACGGGAAGCAATAGCATGATACAAAGGCATTAAAGCAGCGTATC
CACATAGCGTAAAAGGAGCAACATAGTTAAGAATACCAGTCAATCTTTCACAAATTTTGTAATCCAGAGG
TTGATTATCGATAAGCTTATAACTTCGTATAGCATACATTATACGAAGTTATTCTTTGCACCATTCTAAA
GAATAACAGTGATAATTTCTGGGTTAAGGCAAATAACTTCGTATAGGATACTTTATACGAAGTTATCTCG
AGACTAGTACCGGTCCTAGGGCCACCATGGTGTCTAAGGGCGAAGAGCTGATCAAGGAAAATATGCGTAT
GAAGGTGGTCATGGAAGGTTCGGTCAACGGCCACCAATTCAAATGCACAGGTGAAGGAGAAGGCAATCCG
TACATGGGAACTCAAACCATGAGGATCAAAGTCATCGAGGGAGGACCCCTGCCATTTGCCTTTGACATTC
TTGCCACGTCGTTCATGTATGGCAGCCGTACTTTTATCAAGTACCCGAAAGGCATTCCTGATTTCTTTAA
ACAGTCCTTTCCTGAGGGTTTTACTTGGGAAAGAGTTACGAGATACGAAGATGGTGGAGTCGTCACCGTC
ATGCAGGACACCAGCCTTGAGGATGGCTGTCTCGTTTACCACGTCCAAGTCAGAGGGGTAAACTTTCCCT
CCAATGGTCCCGTGATGCAGAAGAAGACCAAGGGTTGGGAGCCTAATACAGAGATGATGTATCCAGCAGA
TGGTGGTCTGAGGGGATACACTCATATGGCACTGAAAGTTGATGGTGGTGGCCATCTGTCTTGCTCTTTC
GTAACAACTTACAGGTCAAAAAAGACCGTCGGGAACATCAAGATGCCCGGTATCCATGCCGTTGATCACC
GCCTGGAAAGGTTAGAGGAAAGTGACAATGAAATGTTCGTAGTACAACGCGAACACGCAGTTGCCAAGTT
CGCCGGGCTTGGTGGTGGGATGGACGAGCTGTACAAGGGATCCGGAGCCACGAACTTCTCTCTGTTAAAG
CAAGCAGGAGACGTGGAAGAAAACCCCGGTCCTGGTTCTCATCATCATCATCATCATGGTATGGCTAGCA
TGACTGGTGGACAGCAAATGGGTCGGGATCTGTACGACGATGACGATAAGGATCTCGCCACCATGGTCGA
CTCATCACGTCGTAAGTGGAATAAGACAGGTCACGCAGTCAGAGCTATAGGTCGGCTGAGCTCACTCGAG
AACGTCTATATCAAGGCCGACAAGCAGAAGAACGGCATCAAGGCGAACTTCCACATCCGCCACAACATCG
AGGACGGCGGCGTGCAGCTCGCCTACCACTACCAGCAGAACACCCCCATCGGCGACGGCCCCGTGCTGCT
GCCCGACAACCACTACCTGAGCGTGCAGTCCAAACTTTCGAAAGACCCCAACGAGAAGCGCGATCACATG
GTCCTGCTGGAGTTCGTGACCGCCGCCGGGATCACTCTCGGCATGGACGAGCTGTACAAGGGCGGTACCG
GAGGGAGCATGGTGAGCAAGGGCGAGGAGCTGTTCACCGGGGTGGTGCCCATCCTGGTCGAGCTGGACGG
CGACGTAAACGGCCACAAGTTCAGCGTGTCCGGCGAGGGTGAGGGCGATGCCACCTACGGCAAGCTGACC
CTGAAGTTCATCTGCACCACCGGCAAGCTGCCCGTGCCCTGGCCCACCCTCGTGACCACCCTGACCTACG
GCGTGCAGTGCTTCAGCCGCTACCCCGACCACATGAAGCAGCACGACTTCTTCAAGTCCGCCATGCCCGA
AGGCTACATCCAGGAGCGCACCATCTTCTTCAAGGACGACGGCAACTACAAGACCCGCGCCGAGGTGAAG
TTCGAGGGCGACACCCTGGTGAACCGCATCGAGCTGAAGGGCATCGACTTCAAGGAGGACGGCAACATCC
TGGGGCACAAGCTGGAGTACAACCTGCCGGACCAACTGACTGAAGAGCAGATCGCAGAATTTAAAGAGGC
TTTCTCCCTATTTGACAAGGACGGGGATGGGACAATAACAACCAAGGAGCTGGGGACGGTGATGCGGTCT
CTGGGGCAGAACCCCACAGAAGCAGAGCTGCAGGACATGATCAATGAAGTAGATGCCGACGGTGACGGCA
CAATCGACTTCCCTGAGTTCCTGACAATGATGGCAAGAAAAATGAAATACAGGGACACGGAAGAAGAAAT
TAGAGAAGCGTTCGGTGTGTTTGATAAGGATGGCAATGGCTACATCAGTGCAGCAGAGCTTCGCCACGTG
ATGACAAACCTTGGAGAGAAGTTAACAGATGAAGAGGTTGATGAAATGATCAGGGAAGCAGACATCGATG
GGGATGGTCAGGTAAACTACGAAGAGTTTGTACAAATGATGACAGCGAAGTAAGCGGCCGCACTAGTATA
ACTTCGTATAATGTATGCTATACGAAGTTATTAAGAGGTTTCATATTGCTAATAGCAGCTACAATCCAGC
TACCATTCTGCATAACTTCGTATAAAGTATCCTATACGAAGTTATAAGATCCAATTCTTTGCCAAAATGA
TGAGACAGCACAATAACCAGCACGTTGCCCAGGAGCTGTAGGAAAAAGAAGAAGGCATGAACATGGTTAG
CAGAGGCTCTAGAGCCGCCGGTCACACGCCAGAAGCCGAACCCCGCCCTGCCCCGTCCCCCCCGAAGGCA
GCCGTCCCCCCGCGGACAGCCCCGAGCCGCTCCCCCCGCACAAAGGGCCCTCCCGGAGCCCCTCAAGGCT
TTCACGCAGCCACAGAAAAGAAACAAGCCGTCATTAAACCAAGCGCTAATTACAGCCCGGAGGAGAAGGG
CCGTCCCGCCCGCTCACCTGTGGGAGTAACGCGGTCAGTCAGAGCCGGGGCGGGCGGCGCGAGGCGGCGG
CGGAGCGGGGCACGGGGCGAAGGCAGCGCGCAGCGACTCCCGCCCGCCGCGCGCTTCGCTTTTTATAGGG
CCGCCGCCGCCGCCGCCTCGCCATAAAAGGAAACTTTCGGAGCGCGCCGCTCTGATTGGCTGCCGCCGCA
CCTCTCCGCCTCGCCCCGCCCCGCCCCTCGCCCCGCCCCGCCCCGCCTGGCGCGCG
